Addgene plasmid #149099: pGBW-m4046199
Purpose: Yeast Expression plasmid for SARS-CoV-2 nsp6
Depositing lab: Ginkgo Bioworks & Benjie Chen. Depositing organization: Ginkgo Bioworks.
Backbone
  Vector backbone: AmpR; 2u URA3
  Backbone size w/o insert (bp): 4078
  Vector type: Yeast Expression
  Selectable markers: URA3
Growth in bacteria
  Bacterial resistance: Ampicillin, 100 μg/mL
  Growth temperature: 37°C
  Growth strain: DH5alpha
  Copy number: High Copy
Gene/Insert
  Gene/Insert name: SARS-CoV-2 nsp6
  Species: S. cerevisiae (budding yeast); Severe acute respiratory syndrome coronavirus 2
  Insert size (bp): 863
  Mutation: wt
  Entrez Gene: ORF1ab (a.k.a. GU280_gp01)
  Promoter: pGAL1
  Tag / fusion protein: Cleavable thrombin;StrepII (C terminal on backbone)
  Cloning method: Unknown
Resource information
  A portion of this plasmid was derived from a plasmid made by: GinkgoBioworks
Depositor comments: NCBI Reference Sequence: YP_009725302.1. Created by gene synthesis with Not1 site. NGS used for QC was performed by Ginkgo and may not fully cover the entire plasmid.
How to cite: pGBW-m4046199 was a gift from Ginkgo Bioworks & Benjie Chen (Addgene plasmid # 149099 ; http://n2t.net/addgene:149099 ; RRID:Addgene_149099)
