[The description below was written by a language model from this plasmid's Addgene catalogue record and pLannotate feature annotations shown in this document.]
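Description:
pGBW-m4046199 is an E. coli–yeast shuttle plasmid for galactose-inducible expression of the SARS-CoV-2 non-structural protein nsp6 in Saccharomyces cerevisiae. In bacteria it replicates from a high-copy ColE1/pUC-type origin and is selected with ampicillin through a β-lactamase gene that the annotation places downstream of a cat promoter. A short sequence annotated as rop lies next to AmpR, although the catalogue lists the plasmid as high copy. Phage T3Te and T7Te terminators flank the origin and a tonB terminator sits upstream of the cat promoter–AmpR unit, presumably insulating these modules from read-through transcription. In yeast, the 2μ origin supports multicopy episomal maintenance. The URA3 marker allows selection in ura3 strains on medium lacking uracil and counterselection with 5-FOA.

The expression cassette consists of the Gal4-regulated GAL1 promoter, a wild-type nsp6 coding sequence of about 860 bp, and a CYC1 terminator. The automated annotation matches the insert to a fragment of the SARS-CoV-2 replicase polyprotein 1a. This is consistent with nsp6 being a cleavage product of ORF1ab, but the functional text attached to that hit describes nsp10 and does not apply to this insert. The insert was made by gene synthesis, and the listing of budding yeast alongside the virus as species may reflect codon adaptation, though the record does not say so. According to the catalogue, the backbone supplies a C-terminal StrepII tag preceded by a thrombin cleavage site, allowing affinity capture and tag removal, but these elements are not separately annotated in the feature table. The sequence comes from the depositor's NGS quality control, which may not cover the entire plasmid. The construct suits inducible production of nsp6 in yeast for purification or functional study.
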