Features (pLannotate 1.2.2; 13 found; start..end, strand, type, name):
     25..466     +  promoter       GAL1 promoter: S. cerevisiae GAL1; inducible promoter, regulated by Gal4
    481..1344    +  CDS            R1A_SARS2 (fragment): Experimental evidence at protein level: Swiss-Prot protein existence level 1. [Non-structural protein 10]: Plays a pivotal role in viral transcription by stimulating both nsp14 3'-5' exoribonuclease and nsp16 2'-O-methyltransferase activities. Therefore plays an essential role in viral mRNAs cap methylation. From Severe acute respiratory syndrome coronavirus 2 (2019-nCoV) (SARS-CoV-2).
   1415..1587    +  terminator     CYC1 terminator (fragment): S. cerevisiae CYC1; transcription terminator for CYC1
   1623..1799    +  promoter       URA3 promoter (fragment): S. cerevisiae URA3
   1800..2603    +  CDS            URA3: orotidine-5'-phosphate decarboxylase, required for uracil biosynthesis; S. cerevisiae URA3; yeast auxotrophic marker, counterselectable with 5-fluoroorotic acid (5-FOA)
   2686..3668    -  rep_origin     2μ ori: yeast 2μ plasmid origin of replication
   3746..3775    +  terminator     T3Te terminator: phage T3 early transcription terminator
   3797..4384    +  rep_origin     ori: high-copy-number ColE1/pMB1/pBR322/pUC origin of replication
   4396..4423    -  terminator     T7Te terminator: phage T7 early transcription terminator
   4447..4638    -  CDS            rop: Rop protein, which maintains plasmids at low copy number; rop
   4639..5499    -  CDS            AmpR: β-lactamase; bla; confers resistance to ampicillin, carbenicillin, and related antibiotics
   5500..5602    -  promoter       cat promoter: promoter of the E. coli cat gene encoding chloramphenicol acetyltransferase
   5603..5634    -  terminator     tonB terminator: bidirectional E. coli tonB-P14 transcription terminator
>Addgene plasmid #149099 | pGBW-m4046199 | addgene full sequence | sequence record 298107 | Ginkgo NGS Result
GCGGCCGCTTGCTATATTGAAGTACGGATTAGAAGCCGCCGAGCGGGCGACAGCCCTCCGACGGAAGACT
CTCCTCCGTGCGTCCTCGTCTTCACCGGTCGCGTTCCTGAAACGCAGATGTGCCTCGCGCCGCACTGCTC
CGAACAATAAAGATTCTACAATACTAGCTTTTATGGTTATGAAGAGGAAAAATTGGCAGTAACCTGGCCC
CACAAACCTTCAAATTAACGAATCAAATTAACAACCATAGGATGATAATGCGATTAGTTTTTTAGCCTTA
TTTCTGGGGTAATTAATCAGCGAAGCGATGATTTTTGATCTATTAACAGATATATAAATGGAAAAGCTGC
ATAACCACTTTAACTAATACTTTCAACATTTTCAGTTTGTATTACTTCTTATTCAAATGTCATAAAAGTA
TCAACAAAAAATTGTTAATATACCTCTATACTTTAACGTCAAGGAGAAAAAACTATAATGGCAGTGAAAA
GAACAATCAAGGGTACACACCACTGGTTGTTACTCACAATTTTGACTTCACTTTTAGTTTTAGTCCAGAG
TACTCAATGGTCTTTGTTCTTTTTTTTGTATGAAAATGCCTTTTTACCTTTTGCTATGGGTATTATTGCT
ATGTCTGCTTTTGCAATGATGTTTGTCAAACATAAGCATGCATTTCTCTGTTTGTTTTTGTTACCTTCTC
TTGCCACTGTAGCTTATTTTAATATGGTCTATATGCCTGCTAGTTGGGTGATGCGTATTATGACATGGTT
GGATATGGTTGATACTAGTTTGTCTGGTTTTAAGCTAAAAGACTGTGTTATGTATGCATCAGCTGTAGTG
TTACTAATCCTTATGACAGCAAGAACTGTGTATGATGATGGTGCTAGGAGAGTGTGGACACTTATGAATG
TCTTGACACTCGTTTATAAAGTTTATTATGGTAATGCTTTAGATCAAGCCATTTCCATGTGGGCTCTTAT
AATCTCTGTTACTTCTAACTACTCAGGTGTAGTTACAACTGTCATGTTTTTGGCCAGAGGTATTGTTTTT
ATGTGTGTTGAGTATTGCCCTATTTTCTTCATAACTGGTAATACACTTCAGTGTATAATGCTAGTTTATT
GTTTCTTAGGCTATTTTTGTACTTGTTACTTTGGCCTCTTTTGTTTACTCAACCGCTACTTTAGACTGAC
TCTTGGTGTTTATGATTACTTAGTTTCTACACAGGAGTTTAGATATATGAATTCACAGGGACTACTCCCA
CCCAAGAATAGCATAGATGCCTTCAAACTCAACATTAAATTGTTGGGTGTTGGTGGCAAACCTTGTATCA
AAGTAGCCACTGTACTCGTGCCGAGAGGTTCTTGGAGCCATCCGCAGTTTGAAAAATAAACAGGCCCCTT
TTCCTTTGTCGATATCATGTAATTAGTTATGTCACGCTTACATTCACGCCCTCCTCCCACATCCGCTCTA
ACCGAAAAGGAAGGAGTTAGACAACCTGAAGTCTAGGTCCCTATTTATTTTTTTTAATAGTTATGTTAGT
ATTAAGAACGTTATTTATATTTCAAATTTTTCTTTTTTTTCTGTACAAAGCGGCCGCCGAACCACTAGTG
CACTGCAGTACACGGTTTCCTTGAAATTTTTTTGATTCGGTAATCTCCGAACAGAAGGAAGAACGAAGGA
AGGAGCACAGACTTAGATTGGTATATATACGCATATGTAGTGTTGAAGAAACATGAAATTGCCCAGTATT
CTTAACCCAACTGCACAGAACAAAAACGTGCAGGAAACGAAGATAAATCATGTCGAAAGCTACATATAAG
GAACGTGCTGCTACTCATCCTAGTCCTGTTGCTGCCAAGCTATTTAATATCATGCACGAAAAGCAAACAA
ACTTGTGTGCTTCATTGGATGTTCGTACCACCAAGGAATTACTGGAGTTAGTTGAAGCATTAGGTCCCAA
AATTTGTTTACTAAAAACACATGTGGATATCTTGACTGATTTTTCCATGGAGGGCACAGTTAAGCCGCTA
AAGGCATTATCCGCCAAGTACAATTTTTTACTCTTCGAGGACAGAAAATTTGCTGACATTGGTAATACAG
TCAAATTGCAGTACTCTGCGGGTGTATACAGAATAGCAGAATGGGCAGACATTACGAATGCACACGGTGT
GGTGGGCCCAGGTATTGTTAGCGGTTTGAAGCAGGCGGCAGAAGAAGTAACAAAGGAACCTAGAGGCCTT
TTGATGTTAGCAGAATTGTCATGCAAGGGCTCCCTATCTACTGGAGAATATACTAAGGGTACTGTTGACA
TTGCGAAGAGCGACAAAGATTTTGTTATCGGCTTTATTGCTCAAAGAGACATGGGTGGAAGAGATGAAGG
TTACGATTGGTTGATTATGACACCCGGTGTGGGTTTAGATGACAAGGGAGATGCATTGGGTCAACAGTAT
AGAACCGTGGATGATGTGGTTTCTACAGGATCTGACATTATTATTGTTGGAAGAGGACTATTTGCAAAGG
GAAGGGATGCTAAGGTAGAGGGTGAACGTTACAGAAAAGCAGGCTGGGAAGCATATTTGAGAAGATGCGG
CCAGCAAAACTAAAAAACTGTATTATAAGTAAATGCATGTATACTAAACTCACAAATTAGAGCTTCAATT
TAATTATATCAGTTATTACCCGAGTAACGAAGCATCTGTGCTTCATTTTGTAGAACAAAAATGCAACGCG
AGAGCGCTAATTTTTCAAACAAAGAATCTGAGCTGCATTTTTACAGAACAGAAATGCAACGCGAAAGCGC
TATTTTACCAACGAAGAATCTGTGCTTCATTTTTGTAAAACAAAAATGCAACGCGAGAGCGCTAATTTTT
CAAACAAAGAATCTGAGCTGCATTTTTACAGAACAGAAATGCAACGCGAGAGCGCTATTTTACCAACAAA
GAATCTATACTTCTTTTTTGTTCTACAAAAATGCATCCCGAGAGCGCTATTTTTCTAACAAAGCATCTTA
GATTACTTTTTTTCTCCTTTGTGCGCTCTATAATGCAGTCTCTTGATAACTTTTTGCACTGTAGGTCCGT
TAAGGTTAGAAGAAGGCTACTTTGGTGTCTATTTTCTCTTCCATAAAAAAAGCCTGACTCCACTTCCCGC
GTTTACTGATTACTAGCGAAGCTGCGGGTGCATTTTTTCAAGATAAAGGCATCCCCGATTATATTCTATA
CCGATGTGGATTGCGCATACTTTGTGAACAGAAAGTGATAGCGTTGATGATTCTTCATTGGTCAGAAAAT
TATGAACGGTTTCTTCTATTTTGTCTCTATATACTACGTATAGGAAATGTTTACATTTTCGTATTGTTTT
CGATTCACTCTATGAATAGTTCTTACTACAATTTTTTTGTCTAAAGAGTAATACTAGAGATAAACATAAA
AAATGTAGAGGTCGAGTTTAGATGCAAGTTCAAGGAGCGAAAGGTGGATGGGTAGGTTATATAGGGATAT
AGCACAGAGATATATAGCAAAGAGATACTTTTGAGCAATGTTTGTGGAAGCGGTATTCGCAATATTTTAG
TAGCTCGTTACAGTCCGGTGCGTTTTTGGTTTTTTGAAAGTGCGTCATCAGAGCGCTTTTGGTTTTCAAA
AGCGCTCTGAAGTTCCTATACTTTCTAGCTAGAGAATAGGAACTTCCCGAGCGGCCGCGTGTTACAAGCT
TGACTCCAGCGTAACTGGACTGCAATCAACTCACTGGCTCACCTTCACGGGTGGGCCTTTCTTCGGTAGA
AAATCAAAGGATCTTCTTGAGATCCTTTTTTTCTGCGCGTAATCTGCTGCTTGCAAACAAAAAAACCACC
GCTACCAGCGGTGGTTTGTTTGCCGGATCAAGAGCTACCAACTCTTTTTCCGAGGTAACTGGCTTCAGCA
GAGCGCAGATACCAAATACTGTTCTTCTAGTGTAGCCGTAGTTAGGCCACCACTTCAAGAACTCTGTAGC
ACCGCCTACATACCTCGCTCTGCTAATCCTGTTACCAGTGGCTGCTGCCAGTGGCGATAAGTCGTGTCTT
ACCGGGTTGGACTCAAGACGATAGTTACCGGATAAGGCGCAGCGGTCGGGCTGAACGGGGGGTTCGTGCA
CACAGCCCAGCTTGGAGCGAACGACCTACACCGAACTGAGATACCTACAGCGTGAGCTATGAGAAAGCGC
CACGCTTCCCGAAGGGAGAAAGGCGGACAGGTATCCGGTAAGCGGCAGGGTCGGAACAGGAGAGCGCACG
AGGGAGCTTCCAGGGGTAAACGCCTGGTATCTTTATAGTCCTGTCGGGTTTCGCCACCTCTGACTTGAGC
ATCGATTTTTGTGATGCTCGTCAGGGGGGCGGAGCCTATGGAAAAACGCCAGCAACGCAGAAAGGCCCAC
CCGAAGGTGAGCCAGGTGATTACATTTGGGCCCTCATCAGAGGTTTTCACCGTCATCACCGAAACGCGCG
AGGCAGCTGCGGTAAAGCTCATCAGCGTGGTCGTGAAGCGATTCACAGATGTCTGCCTGTTCATCCGCGT
CCAGCTCGTTGAGTTTCTCCAGAAGCGTTAATGTCTGGCTTCTGATAAAGCGGGCCATGTTAAGGGCGGT
TTTTTCCTGTTTGGTCACTTACCAATGCTTAATCAGTGAGGCACCTATCTCAGCGATCTGTCTATTTCGT
TCATCCATAGTTGCCTGACTCCCCGTCGTGTAGATAACTACGATGCGGGAGGGCTTACCATCTGGCCCCA
GTGCTGCAATGATACCGCGAGACCCACGCTCACCGGCTCCAGATTTATCAGCAATAAACCAGCCAGCCGG
GAGGGCCGAGCGCAGAAGTGATCCTGCAACTTTATCCGCCTCCATCCAGTCTATTAATTGTTGCCGGGAA
GCTAGAGTAAGTAGTTCGCCAGTTAATAGTTTGCGCAACGTTGTTGCCATTGCTACAGGCATCGTGGTGT
CACGCTCGTCGTTTGGTATGGCTTCATTCAGCTCCGGTTCCCAACGATCAAGGCGAGTTACATGATCCCC
CATGTTGTGCAAAAAAGCGGTTAGCTCCTTCGGTCCTCCGATCGTTGCCAGAAGTAAGTTGGCCGCAGTG
TTATCACTCATGGTTATGGCAGCACTGCATAATTCTCTTACTGTCATGCCATCCGTGAGATGCTTTTCTG
TGACTGGTGAGTACTCAACCAAGTCATTCTGAGAATAGTGTATGCGGCGACCGAGTTGCTCTTGCCCGGC
GTCAATACGGGATAATACCGCGCCACATAGCAGAACTTTAAAAGTGCTCATCATTGGAAAACGTTCTTCG
GGGCGTAAACTCTCAAGGATCTTACCGCTGTTGAGATCCAGTTCGATGTAACCCACTCGTGCACCCAACT
GATCTTCAGCATCTTTTACTTTCACCAGCGTTTCTGGGTGAGCAAAAACAGGAAGGCAAAATGCCGCAAA
AAAGGGAATAAGGGCGACACGGAAATGTTGAATACTCATTTTAGCTTCCTTAGCTCCTGAAAATCTCGAT
AACTCAAAAAATACGCCCGGTAGTGATCTTATTTCATTATGGTGAAAGTTGGAACCTCTTACGTGCCGAT
CAAGTCAAAAGCCTCCGGTCGGAGGCTTTTGACTTTCTGCTATGGAGGTCAGGTATGATTTAAATGGTCA
GTTAGA
